Addgene plasmid #34890: pTN186
Purpose: (Empty Backbone)
Depositing lab: Mitsuyasu Hasebe. Depositing organization: National Institute for Basic Biology.
Backbone
  Vector backbone: pBluescriptII
  Backbone size (bp): 2961
  Vector type: Moss Targeting
  Selectable markers: Hygromycin
Growth in bacteria
  Bacterial resistance: Ampicillin, 100 μg/mL
  Growth temperature: 37°C
  Growth strain: DH5alpha
  Copy number: High Copy
Terms and licenses: Academic/Nonprofit Terms; Industry Terms: Not Available to Industry
Depositor comments: Scientists using this plasmid in a publication should acknowledge Drs. Tomoaki Nishiyama and Mitsuyasu Hasebe in the publication.
How to cite: pTN186 was a gift from Mitsuyasu Hasebe (Addgene plasmid # 34890 ; http://n2t.net/addgene:34890 ; RRID:Addgene_34890)
