[The description below was written by a language model from this plasmid's Addgene catalogue record.]
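Description:
pTN186 is an empty-backbone vector built on pBluescriptII and catalogued as a moss targeting plasmid, meaning it is intended as a starting scaffold for constructs that integrate into a moss genome. In such designs, genomic fragments homologous to a chosen locus are usually cloned on either side of a plant selection cassette, so that homologous recombination, which is efficient in mosses, inserts the cassette at the target site and produces a knockout or knock-in. The record does not name the moss species, and it carries no insert of its own.

In bacteria the plasmid is maintained at high copy number and selected with ampicillin, consistent with its pBluescriptII origin. That backbone conventionally supplies a pUC-type origin of replication, a beta-lactamase gene and an f1 origin, and is listed at about 2.96 kb. For selecting transformed moss cells the vector provides hygromycin resistance. The record does not say which promoter and terminator drive the hygromycin marker, where the cloning sites lie relative to it, whether recombinase sites flank the cassette for later marker removal, or what the total size of the plasmid is. No feature table accompanies the entry, so the internal arrangement of the cassette cannot be described further.

In practice, pTN186 would serve as a hygromycin-selectable base vector for users who add their own homology arms or other sequences to create locus-specific targeting constructs for moss transformation. It may be especially useful where a different marker has already been used in the recipient line.
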