>Addgene plasmid #34890 | pTN186 | depositor partial sequence | sequence record 42231 | pTN186 sequence 2395 bps
CCGGGCCCCCCCTCGAGGTCGACGGTATCGATAAGCTTGATATCGAAATAACTTCGTATAGCATACATTA
TACGAAGTTATATTCCTGCAGCCCCCCTACTCCAAAAATGTCAAAGATACAGTCTCAGAAGACCAAAGGG
CTATTGACACTTTTCAACAAAGGGTATATAATCGGGAAGACTCCTCGGATTCCATTGCCCAGCTATCTGT
CACTTCATCGAAAGGACAGTAGAAAAGGAAGGTGGCTCCTACAAATGCCATCATTGCGATAAAGGAAAGG
CTATCATTCAAGATGCCTCTGCCGACAGTGGTCCCAAAGATGGACCCCCACCCACGAGGAGCATCGTGGA
AAAAGAAGACGTTCCAACCACGTCTTCAAAGCAAGTGGATTGATGTGACATCTCCACTGACGTAAGGGAT
GACGCACAATCCCACTATCCTTCGCAAGACCCTTCCTCTATATAAGGAAGTTCATTTCATTTGGAGAGGA
CAGCCCAAGCAAGGAGGTGATATGAAGAAGCCTGAACTCACCGCGACGTCTGTCGAGAAGTTTCTGATCG
AAAAGTTCGACAGCGTCTCCGACCTGATGCAGCTCTCGGAGGGCGAAGAATCTCGTGCTTTCAGCTTCGA
TGTAGGAGGGCGTGGATATGTCCTGCGGGTAAATAGCTGCGCCGATGGTTTCTACAAAGATCGTTATGTT
TATCGGCACTTTGCATCGGCCGCGCTCCCGATTCCGGAAGTGCTTGACATTGGAGAGTTCAGCGAGAGCC
TGACCTATTGCATCTCCCGCCGTGCACAGGGTGTCACGTTGCAAGACCTGCCTGAAACCGAACTGCCCGC
TGTTCTTCAGCCGGTCGCGGAGGCTATGGATGCGATCGCTGCGGCCGATCTTAGCCAGACGAGCGGGTTC
GGCCCATTCGGACCGCAAGGAATCGGTCAATACACTACATGGCGTGATTTCATATGCGCGATTGCTGATC
CCCATGTGTATCACTGGCAAACTGTGATGGACGACACCGTCAGTGCGTCCGTCGCGCAGGCTCTCGATGA
GCTGATGCTTTGGGCCGAGGACTGCCCCGAAGTCCGGCACCTCGTGCACGCGGATTTCGGCTCCAACAAT
GTCCTGACGGACAATGGCCGCATAACAGCGGTCATTGACTGGAGCGAGGCGATGTTCGGGGATTCCCAAT
ACGAGGTCGCCAACATCTTCTTCTGGAGGCCGTGGTTGGCTTGTATGGAGCAGCAGACGCGCTACTTCGA
GCGGAGGCATCCGGAGCTTGCAGGATCGCCGCGGCTCCGGGCGTATATGCTCCGCATTGGTCTTGACCAA
CTCTATCAGAGCTTGGTTGACGGCAATTTCGATGATGCAGCTTGGGCGCAGGGTCGATGCGACGCAATCG
TCCGATCCGGAGCCGGGACTGTCGGGCGTACACAAATCGCCCGCAGAAGCGCGGCCGTCTGGACCGATGG
CTGTGTAGAAGTACTCGCCGATAGTGGAAACCGACGCCCCAGCACTCGTCCTAGGGCAAAGGAATAGTGA
AATCACCAGTCTCTCTCTACAAATCTATCTCTCTCTATTTTCTCCATAAATAATGTGTGAGTAGTTTCCC
GATAAGGGAAATTAGGGTTCTTATAGGGTTTCGCTCATGTGTTGAGCATATAAGAAACCCTTAGTATGTA
TTTGTATTTGTAAAATACTTCTATCAATAAAATTTCTAATTCCTAAAACCAAAATCCAGTACTAAAATCC
AGATCTCCTAAAGTCCCTATAGATCTTTGTCGTGAATATAAACCAGACACGAGACGACTAAACCTGGAGC
CCAGACGCCGTTCGAAGCTAGAAGTACCGCTTAGGCAGGAGGCCGTTAGGGAAAAGATGCTAAGGCAGGG
TTGGTTACGTTGACTCCCCCGTAGGTTTGGTTTAAATATGATGAAGTGGACGGAAGGAAGGAGGAAGACA
AGGAAGGATAAGGTTGCAGGCCCTGTGCAAGGTAAGAAGATGGAAATTTGATAGAGGTACGCTACTATAC
TTATACTATACGCTAAGGGAATGCTTGTATTTATACCCTATACCCCCTAATAACCCCTTATCAATTTAAG
AAATAATCCGCATAAGCCCCCGCTTAAAAATTGGTATCAGGGCCATGAATAGGTCTATGACCAAAACTCA
AGAGGATAAAACCTCACCAAAATACGAAAGAGTTCTTAACTCTAAAGATAAAAGATCTTTCAAGATCAAA
ACTATAACTTCGTATAGCATACATTATACGAAGTTATCCCTCACACCGGTGACGGGGATCGCATGCCCGG
GTCTAGACATATGGATCCTAGAGCGGCCGCCACCGCGGTGGAGCTCCAGCTTTTGTTCCCTTTAGTGAGG
GTTAATTGCGCGCTG
