>Addgene plasmid #34890 | pTN186 | addgene partial sequence | sequence record 43277 | pBluescriptKS
GCATACATTATACGAAGTTATATTCCTGCAGCCCCCCTACTCCAAAAATGTCAAAGATACAGTCTCAGAA
GACCAAAGGGCTATTGACACTTTTCAACAAAGGGTATATAATCGGGAAGACTCCTCGGATTCCATTGCCC
AGCTATCTGTCACTTCATCGAAAGGACAGTAGAAAAGGAAGGTGGCTCCTACAAATGCCATCATTGCGAT
AAAGGAAAGGCTATCATTCAAGATGCCTCTGCCGACAGTGGTCCCAAAGATGGACCCCCACCCACGAGGA
GCATCGTGGAAAAAGAAGACGTTCCAACCACGTCTTCAAAGCAAGTGGATTGATGTGACATCTCCACTGA
CGTAAGGGATGACGCACAATCCCACTATCCTTCGCAAGACCCTTCCTCTATATAAGGAAGTTCATTTCAT
TTGGAGAGGACAGCCCAAGCAAGGAGGTGATATGAAGAAGCCTGAACTCACCGCGACGTCTGTCGAGAAG
TTTCTGATCGAAAAGTTCGACAGCGTCTCCGACCTGATGCAGCTCTCGGAGGGCGAAGAATCTCGTGCTT
TCAGCTTCGATGTAGGAGGGCGTGGATATGTCCTGCGGGTAAATAGCTGCGCCGATGGTTTCTACAAAGA
TCGTTATGTTTATCGGCACTTTGCATCGGCCGCGCTCCCGATTCCGGAAGTGCTTGACATTGGAGAGTTC
AGCGAGAGCCTGACCTATTGCATCTCCCGCCGTGCACAGGGTGTCACGTTGCAAGACCTGCCTGAAACCG
AACTGCCCGCTGTTCTTCAGCCGGTCGCGGAGGCTATGGATGCGATCGCTGCGGCCGATCTTAGCCAGAC
GAGCGGGTTCGGCCCATTCGGACCGCAAGGAATCGGTCA
